>Addgene plasmid #99707 | pK RagA-RagC(L91P) | addgene full sequence | sequence record 194523 | Addgene NGS Result
TAATACGACTCACTATAGGGGAATTGTGAGCGGATAACAATTCCCCTCTAGAAATAATTTTGTTTAACTT
TAAGAAGGAGATATACCATGGGCAGCAGCCATCACCATCACCATCACCATCACCATCATAGCCGCCGCCG
TCGCCGCCGTCGCCCGCGGATGTCGGACTCAGAAGTCAATCAAGAAGCTAAGCCAGAGGTCAAGCCAGAA
GTCAAGCCTGAGACTCACATCAATTTAAAGGTGTCCGATGGATCTTCAGAGATCTTCTTCAAGATCAAAA
AGACCACTCCTTTAAGAAGGCTGATGGAAGCGTTCGCTAAAAGACAGGGTAAGGAAATGGACTCCTTAAG
ATTCTTGTACGACGGTATTAGAATTCAAGCTGATCAGACCCCTGAAGATTTGGACATGGAGGATAACGAT
ATTATTGAGGCTCACAGAGAACAGATTGGTCCGCGGGGTGGTGGCGACCATCCTCCAAAATCGGATCTGG
AAGTTCTGTTCCAGGGGCCCGGATCCATGCCGAACACCGCTATGAAAAAAAAAGTGCTGCTGATGGGTAA
ATCGGGCTCGGGTAAAACCTCAATGCGTAGTATTATCTTTGCGAACTATATTGCGCGTGATACCCGTCGC
CTGGGTGCAACGATCGACGTGGAACATAGCCACGTTCGCTTTCTGGGTAACCTGGTGCTGAATCTGTGGG
ATTGCGGCGGTCAGGACACCTTTATGGAAAATTATTTCACGTCGCAACGTGATAACATTTTTCGCAATGT
CGAAGTGCTGATCTACGTTTTCGATGTCGAATCCCGTGAACTGGAAAAAGACATGCATTATTACCAGTCC
TGCCTGGAAGCAATTCTGCAAAACTCACCGGATGCTAAAATCTTTTGTCTGGTCCACAAAATGGACCTGG
TGCAGGAAGATCAACGTGACCTGATTTTCAAAGAACGCGAAGAAGATCTGCGTCGCCTGTCGCGTCCGCT
GGAATGCGCGTGTTTTCGCACCAGCATCTGGGACGAAACGCTGTATAAAGCCTGGAGCTCTATTGTTTAC
CAGCTGATCCCGAATGTCCAGCAACTGGAAATGAACCTGCGTAATTTCGCACAGATTATCGAAGCTGATG
AAGTGCTGCTGTTTGAACGCGCAACCTTCCTGGTTATTTCCCATTATCAGTGCAAAGAACAACGTGATGT
GCACCGCTTCGAAAAAATCTCAAACATCATCAAACAGTTCAAACTGAGTTGTTCCAAACTGGCGGCCTCA
TTTCAGTCGATGGAAGTCCGCAACTCTAATTTTGCAGCTTTCATTGATATCTTCACCAGTAATACGTACG
TTATGGTGGTTATGAGCGACCCGTCTATTCCGAGTGCGGCCACCCTGATTAACATCCGTAATGCCCGCAA
ACATTTTGAAAAACTGGAACGTGTTGATGGCCCGAAACACAGCCTGCTGATGCGCTGAGCGGCCGCATAA
TGCTTAAGTCGAACAGAAAGTAATCGTATTGTACACGGCCGCATAATCGAAATTAATACGACTCACTATA
GGGGAATTGTGAGCGGATAACAATTCCCCATCTTAGTATATTAGTTAAGTATAAGAAGGAGATATACATA
TGTCACTGCAATACGGTGCTGAAGAAACGCCGCTGGCTGGTAGTTATGGTGCTGCTGATTCATTCCCGAA
AGATTTTGGTTATGGCGTTGAAGAAGAAGAAGAAGAAGCGGCGGCGGCGGGCGGCGGCGTGGGTGCAGGT
GCCGGTGGCGGTTGTGGCCCGGGCGGTGCCGATAGCTCTAAACCGCGTATTCTGCTGATGGGCCTGCGTC
GCAGTGGTAAAAGTTCCATCCAGAAAGTGGTTTTTCACAAAATGTCGCCGAACGAAACCCCGTTCCTGGA
AAGCACGAACAAAATCTACAAAGATGACATCAGCAACTCATCGTTTGTGAATTTCCAGATTTGGGATTTT
CCGGGTCAAATGGATTTCTTTGACCCGACCTTTGACTACGAAATGATCTTCCGTGGCACGGGTGCGCTGA
TTTATGTTATCGATGCCCAAGATGACTACATGGAAGCACTGACCCGCCTGCATATTACGGTGTCAAAAGC
GTATAAAGTTAACCCGGATATGAACTTCGAAGTTTTCATCCATAAAGTGGATGGCCTGTCGGATGACCAC
AAAATTGAAACCCAGCGTGATATCCATCAACGCGCAAACGATGACCTGGCAGACGCTGGTCTGGAAAAAC
TGCACCTGAGTTTTTATCTGACCAGCATTTACGATCATTCAATCTTTGAAGCGTTCAGCAAAGTCGTGCA
GAAACTGATTCCGCAACTGCCGACGCTGGAAAACCTGCTGAACATCTTCATCAGTAACTCCGGCATCGAA
AAAGCCTTTCTGTTCGATGTTGTCTCTAAAATCTACATCGCAACCGATAGCTCTCCGGTGGACATGCAGA
GTTACGAACTGTGCTGTGATATGATTGACGTGGTTATCGATGTTTCCTGCATTTATGGTCTGAAAGAAGA
TGGCTCAGGTTCGGCTTACGACAAAGAATCAATGGCGATTATCAAACTGAACAATACCACGGTCCTGTAT
CTGAAAGAAGTGACCAAATTTCTGGCTCTGGTGTGCATTCTGCGTGAAGAATCTTTCGAACGCAAAGGCC
TGATCGATTACAACTTCCATTGTTTCCGTAAAGCCATCCACGAAGTTTTTGAAGTCGGCGTGACGAGCCA
TCGCTCTTGCGGTCACCAAACGAGCGCAAGCAGCCTGAAAGCCCTGACCCACAATGGCACCCCGCGTAAT
GCAATCTGACTCGAGCACCACCACCACCACCACTGAGATCCGGCTGCTAACAAAGCCCGAAAGGAAGCTG
AGTTGGCTGCTGCCACCGCTGAGCAATAACTAGCATAACCCCTTGGGGCCTCTAAACGGGTCTTGAGGGG
TTTTTTGCTGAAAGGAGGAACTATATCCGGATTGGCGAATGGG
[124 nt withheld, positions 2984-3107]
C
[91 nt withheld, positions 3109-3199]
A
[49 nt withheld, positions 3201-3249]
CCTTTGACGTTGGAGTCCACGTTCTTT
[37 nt withheld, positions 3277-3313]
ACCCTATCTCGGTCTATTCTTTTGATTTATAAGGGATTTTGCCGATTTCGGCCTATTGGTTAAAAAATGA
GCTGATTTAACAAAAATTTAACGCGAATTTTAACAAAATATTAACGCTTACAATTTAGGTGGCACTTTTC
GGGGAAATGTGCGCGGAACCCCTATTTGTTTATTTTTCTAAATACATTCAAATATGTATCCGCTCATGAA
TTAATTCTTAGAAAAACTCATCGAGCATCAAATGAAACTGCAATTTATTCATATCAGGATTATCAATACC
ATATTTTTGAAAAAGCCGTTTCTGTAATGAAGGAGAAAACTCACCGAGGCAGTTCCATAGGATGGCAAGA
TCCTGGTATCGGTCTGCGATTCCGACTCGTCCAACATCAATACAACCTATTAATTTCCCCTCGTCAAAAA
TAAGGTTATCAAGTGAGAAATCACCATGAGTGACGACTGAATCCGGTGAGAATGGCAAAAGTTTATGCAT
TTCTTTCCAGACTTGTTCAACAGGCCAGCCATTACGCTCGTCATCAAAATCACTCGCATCAACCAAACCG
TTATTCATTCGTGATTGCGCCTGAGCGAGACGAAATACGCGATCGCTGTTAAAAGGACAATTACAAACAG
GAATCGAATGCAACCGGCGCAGGAACACTGCCAGCGCATCAACAATATTTTCACCTGAATCAGGATATTC
TTCTAATACCTGGAATGCTGTTTTCCCGGGGATCGCAGTGGTGAGTAACCATGCATCATCAGGAGTACGG
ATAAAATGCTTGATGGTCGGAAGAGGCATAAATTCCGTCAGCCAGTTTAGTCTGACCATCTCATCTGTAA
CATCATTGGCAACGCTACCTTTGCCATGTTTCAGAAACAACTCTGGCGCATCGGGCTTCCCATACAATCG
ATAGATTGTCGCACCTGATTGCCCGACATTATCGCGAGCCCATTTATACCCATATAAATCAGCATCCATG
TTGGAATTTAATCGCGGCCTAGAGCAAGACGTTTCCCGTTGAATATGGCTCATAACACCCCTTGTATTAC
TGTTTATGTAAGCAGACAGTTTTATTGTTCATGACCAAAATCCCTTAACGTGAGTTTTCGTTCCACTGAG
CGTCAGACCCCGTAGAAAAGATCAAAGAATCTTCTTGAGATCCTTTTTTTCTGCGCGTAATCTGCTGCTT
GCAAACAAAAAAACCACCGCTACCAGCGGTGGTTTGTTTGCCGGATCAAGAGCTACCAACTCTTTTTCCG
AAGGTAACTGGCTTCAGCAGAGCGCAGATACCAAATACTGTCCTTCTAGTGTAGCCGTAGTTAGGCCACC
ACTTCAAGAACTCTGTAGCACCGCCTACATACCTCGCTCTGCTAATCCTGTTACCAGTGGCTGCTGCCAG
TGGCGATAAGTCGTGTCTTACCGGGTTGGACTCAAGACGATAGTTACCGGATAAGGCGCAGCGGTCGGGC
TGAACGGGGGGTTCGTGCACACAGCCCAGCTTGGAGCGAACGACCTACACCGAACTGAGATACCTACAGC
GTGAGCTATGAGAAAGCGCCACGCTTCCCGAAGGGAGAAAGGCGGACAGGTATCCGGTAAGCGGCAGGGT
CGGAACAGGAGAGCGCACGAGGGAGCTTCCAGGGGGAAACGCCTGGTATCTTTATAGTCCTGTCGGGTTT
CGCCACCTCTGACTTGAGCGTCGATTTTTGTGATGCTCGTCAGGGGGGCGGAGCCTATGGAAAAACGCCA
GCAACGCGGCCTTTTTACGGTTCCTGGCCTTTTGCTGGCCTTTTGCTCACATGTTCTTTCCTGCGTTATC
CCCTGATTCTGTGGATAACCGTATTACCGCCTTTGAGTGAGCTGATACCGCTCGCCGCAGCCGAACGACC
GAGCGCAGCGAGTCAGTGAGCGAGGAAGCGGAAGAGCGCCTGATGCGGTATTTTCTCCTTACGCATCTGT
GCGGTATTTCACACCGCAATGGTGCACTCTCAGTACAATCTGCTCTGATGCCGCATAGTTAAGCCAGTAT
ACACTCCGCTATCGCTACGTGACTGGGTCATGGCTGCGCCCCGACACCCGCCAACACCCGCTGACGCGCC
CTGACGGGCTTGTCTGCTCCCGGCATCCGCTTACAGACAAGCTGTGACCGTCTCCGGGAGCTGCATGTGT
CAGAGGTTTTCACCGTCATCACCGAAACGCGCGAGGCAGCTGCGGTAAAGCTCATCAGCGTGGTCGTGAA
GCGATTCACAGATGTCTGCCTGTTCATCCGCGTCCAGCTCGTTGAGTTTCTCCAGAAGCGTTAATGTCTG
GCTTCTGATAAAGCGGGCCATGTTAAGGGCGGTTTTTTCCTGTTTGGTCACTGATGCCTCCGTGTAAGGG
GGATTTCTGTTCATGGGGGTAATGATACCGATGAAACGAGAGAGGATGCTCACGATACGGGTTACTGATG
ATGAACATGCCCGGTTACTGGAACGTTGTGAGGGTAAACAACTGGCGGTATGGATGCGGCGGGACCAGAG
AAAAATCACTCAGGGTCAATGCCAGCGCTTCGTTAATACAGATGTAGGTGTTCCACAGGGTAGCCAGCAG
CATCCTGCGATGCAGATCCGGAACATAATGGTGCAGGGCGCTGACTTCCGCGTTTCCAGACTTTACGAAA
CACGGAAACCGAAGACCATTCATGTTGTTGCTCAGGTCGCAGACGTTTTGCAGCAGCAGTCGCTTCACGT
TCGCTCGCGTATCGGTGATTCATTCTGCTAACCAGTAAGGCAACCCCGCCAGCCTAGCCGGGTCCTCAAC
GACAGGAGCACGATCATGCGCACCCGTGGGGCCGCCATGCCGGCGATAATGGCCTGCTTCTCGCCGAAAC
GTTTGGTGGCGGGACCAGTGACGAAGGCTTGAGCGAGGGCGTGCAAGATTCCGAATACCGCAAGCGACAG
GCCGATCATCGTCGCGCTCCAGCGAAAGCGGTCCTCGCCGAAAATGACCCAGAGCGCTGCCGGCACCTGT
CCTACGAGTTGCATGATAAAGAAGACAGTCATAAGTGCGGCGACGATAGTCATGCCCCGCGCCCACCGGA
AGGAGCTGACTGGGTTGAAGGCTCTCAAGGGCATCGGTCGAGATCCCGGTGCCTAATGAGTGAGCTAACT
TACATTAATTGCGTTGCGCTCACTGCCCGCTTTCCAGTCGGGAAACCTGTCGTGCCAGCTGCATTAATGA
ATCGGCCAACGCGCGGGGAGAGGCGGTTTGCGTATTGGGCGCCAGGGTGGTTTTTCTTTTCACCAGTGAG
ACGGGCAACAGCTGATTGCCCTTCACCGCCTGGCCCTGAGAGAGTTGCAGCAAGCGGTCCACGCTGGTTT
GCCCCAGCAGGCGAAAATCCTGTTTGATGGTGGTTAACGGCGGGATATAACATGAGCTGTCTTCGGTATC
GTCGTATCCCACTACCGAGATATCCGCACCAACGCGCAGCCCGGACTCGGTAATGGCGCGCATTGCGCCC
AGCGCCATCTGATCGTTGGCAACCAGCATCGCAGTGGGAACGATGCCCTCATTCAGCATTTGCATGGTTT
GTTGAAAACCGGACATGGCACTCCAGTCGCCTTCCCGTTCCGCTATCGGCTGAATTTGATTGCGAGTGAG
ATATTTATGCCAGCCAGCCAGACGCAGACGCGCCGAGACAGAACTTAATGGGCCCGCTAACAGCGCGATT
TGCTGGTGACCCAATGCGACCAGATGCTCCACGCCCAGTCGCGTACCGTCTTCATGGGAGAAAATAATAC
TGTTGATGGGTGTCTGGTCAGAGACATCAAGAAATAACGCCGGAACATTAGTGCAGGCAGCTTCCACAGC
AATGGCATCCTGGTCATCCAGCGGATAGTTAATGATCAGCCCACTGACGCGTTGCGCGAGAAGATTGTGC
ACCGCCGCTTTACAGGCTTCGACGCCGCTTCGTTCTACCATCGACACCACCACGCTGGCACCCAGTTGAT
CGGCGCGAGATTTAATCGCCGCGACAATTTGCGACGGCGCGTGCAGGGCCAGACTGGAGGTGGCAACGCC
AATCAGCAACGACTGTTTGCCCGCCAGTTGTTGTGCCACGCGGTTGGGAATGTAATTCAGCTCCGCCATC
GCCGCTTCCACTTTTTCCCGCGTTTTCGCAGAAACGTGGCTGGCCTGGTTCACCACGCGGGAAACGGTCT
GATAAGAGACACCGGCATACTCTGCGACATCGTATAACGTTACTGGTTTCACATTCACCACCCTGAATTG
ACTCTCTTCCGGGCGCTATCATGCCATACCGCGAAAGGTTTTGCGCCATTCGATGGTGTCCGGGATCTCG
ACGCTCTCCCTTATGCGACTCCTGCATTAGGAAGCAGCCCAGTAGTAGGTTGAGGCCGTTGAGCACCGCC
GCCGCAAGGAATGGTGCATGCAAGGAGATGGCGCCCAACAGTCCCCCGGCCACGGGGCCTGCCACCATAC
CCACGCCGAAACAAGCGCTCATGAGCCCGAAGTGGCGAGCCCGATCTTCCCCATCGGTGATGTCGGCGAT
ATAGGCGCCAGCAACCGCACCTGTGGCGCCGGTGATGCCGGCCACGATGCGTCCGGCGTAGAGGATCGAG
ATCTCGATCCCGCGAAAT
Features (pLannotate 1.2.2; 25 found; start..end, strand, type, name):
      1..19      +  promoter       T7 promoter: promoter for bacteriophage T7 RNA polymerase
     20..44      +  protein_bind   lac operator: The lac repressor binds to the lac operator to inhibit transcription in E. coli. This inhibition can be relieved by adding lactose or isopropyl-β-D-thiogalactopyranoside (IPTG). lac repressor encoded by lacI
     59..81      +  RBS            RBS: efficient ribosome binding site from bacteriophage T7 gene 10 (Olins and Rangwala, 1989)
    103..126     +  CDS            8xHis: 8xHis affinity tag
    160..450     +  CDS            SUMO: cleavable ubiquitin-like protein tag; S. cerevisiae SMT3 (truncated)
    457..481     +  CDS            GST (fragment): glutathione S-transferase from Schistosoma japonicum
    517..1455    +  CDS            RRAGA: RRAGA_HUMAN - Experimental evidence at protein level: Swiss-Prot protein existence level 1. (Microbial infection) May alternatively act as a cellular target for adenovirus E3-14.7K, an inhibitor of TNF-alpha functions, thereby affecting cell death. From Homo sapiens (Human).
   1524..1542    +  promoter       T7 promoter: promoter for bacteriophage T7 RNA polymerase
   1543..1567    +  protein_bind   lac operator: The lac repressor binds to the lac operator to inhibit transcription in E. coli. This inhibition can be relieved by adding lactose or isopropyl-β-D-thiogalactopyranoside (IPTG). lac repressor encoded by lacI
   1610..2806    +  CDS            RRAGC: RRAGC_HUMAN - Experimental evidence at protein level: Swiss-Prot protein existence level 1. Guanine nucleotide-binding protein that plays a crucial role in the cellular response to amino acid availability through regulation of the mTORC1 signaling cascade (PubMed:20381137, PubMed:27234373, PubMed:24095279). Forms heterodimeric Rag complexes with RRAGA or RRAGB and cycles between an inactive GTP-bound and an active GDP-bound form (PubMed:24095279). In its active form participates in the relocalization of mTORC1 to the lysosomes and its subsequent activation by the GTPase RHEB (PubMed:20381137,
   2816..2833    +  CDS            9xHis (fragment): 9xHis affinity tag
   2843..2892    +  CDS            SET1 (fragment): solubility-enhancement tag derived from T7 phage gene 10B
   2900..2947    +  terminator     T7 terminator: transcription terminator for bacteriophage T7 RNA polymerase
   2984..3412    +  rep_origin     f1 ori (sequence partly withheld): f1 bacteriophage origin of replication; arrow indicates direction of (+) strand synthesis
   3465..3522    +  promoter       AmpR promoter (fragment): bla
   3531..4346    -  CDS            KanR: aminoglycoside phosphotransferase; aph(3')-Ia; confers resistance to kanamycin in bacteria or G418 (Geneticin®) in eukaryotes
   4468..5056    +  rep_origin     ori: high-copy-number ColE1/pMB1/pBR322/pUC origin of replication
   5242..5381    -  misc_feature   bom: basis of mobility region from pBR322
   5483..5674    -  CDS            rop: Rop protein, which maintains plasmids at low copy number; rop
   5691..6071    +  CDS            YPB1_ECOLX: Protein predicted: Swiss-Prot protein existence level 4. From Escherichia coli.
   6143..6434    -  CDS            TcR (fragment): tetracycline efflux protein; tet; confers resistance to tetracycline
   6449..6470    -  protein_bind   CAP binding site: CAP binding activates transcription in the presence of cAMP. E. coli catabolite activator protein
   6483..7565    -  CDS            lacI: lac repressor; lacI; The lac repressor binds to the lac operator to inhibit transcription in E. coli. This inhibition can be relieved by adding lactose or isopropyl-β-D-thiogalactopyranoside (IPTG).
   7566..7643    -  promoter       lacI promoter: lacI
   7651..7930    -  CDS            TcR (fragment): tetracycline efflux protein; tet; confers resistance to tetracycline
