[The description below was written by a language model from this plasmid's Addgene catalogue record and pLannotate feature annotations shown in this document.]
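Description:
pK RagA-RagC(L91P) is a bacterial co-expression plasmid that produces the human Rag GTPase heterodimer, RagA (RRAGA) together with an L91P point mutant of RagC (RRAGC), in E. coli. The catalogue lists the backbone as pCOLADuet, a two-cassette Duet-type vector, and selection is by kanamycin through an aph(3')-Ia KanR gene. The annotated sequence (about 7.95 kb) does not fully match that backbone. It shows a ColE1/pMB1-type origin with the pBR322 bom region and rop, rather than a ColA replicon, plus an f1 ori and remnant tetracycline-resistance fragments. The replicon may therefore be pET-like, and the record gives the copy number as unknown.

The payload consists of two tandem T7 promoter/lac operator units read in the same direction, with a single annotated T7 terminator downstream of the second. The first unit has a T7 gene 10 ribosome binding site and encodes RagA fused at its N terminus to an 8xHis tag and a truncated yeast SMT3 SUMO tag. The catalogue also lists a poly-Arg tag, which is not annotated, while a very short "GST" match between SUMO and RagA is probably linker sequence. The SUMO module allows affinity purification followed by protease removal of the tags. The second unit drives RagC(L91P), listed without a tag, although short His-tag and T7 gene 10B-derived fragments are annotated just downstream of it. The record does not show whether these are in frame. A plasmid-borne lacI gene supplies the repressor, so expression is IPTG-inducible in hosts that provide T7 RNA polymerase.

Co-expression from one plasmid lets the obligate heterodimer assemble and be purified through the tagged RagA subunit. This fits the associated study of intersubunit communication in Rag GTPases and amino acid signalling to mTORC1.
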