Addgene plasmid #99707: pK RagA-RagC(L91P)
Purpose: Bacterial expression of RagA-RagC(L91P)
Depositing lab: David Sabatini & Kuang Shen. Depositing organization: Whitehead Institute for Biomedical Research. Publication: Intersubunit Crosstalk in the Rag GTPase Heterodimer Enables mTORC1 to Respond Rapidly to Amino Acid Availability. Shen K, Choe A, Sabatini DM. Mol Cell. 2017 Oct 17. pii: S1097-2765(17)30704-9. doi: 10.1016/j.molcel.2017.09.026. PubMed 29056322.
Backbone
  Vector backbone: pCOLADuet
  Vector type: Bacterial Expression
Growth in bacteria
  Bacterial resistance: Kanamycin, 50 μg/mL
  Growth temperature: 37°C
  Growth strain: DH5alpha
  Copy number: Unknown
Gene/Insert 1
  Gene/Insert name: RagA
  Species: H. sapiens (human)
  Entrez Gene: RRAGA (a.k.a. FIP-1, FIP1, RAGA)
  Promoter: T7
  Tag / fusion protein: His tag (N terminal on backbone); Poly Arg (N terminal on backbone); SUMO (N terminal on backbone)
  Cloning method: Unknown
  Sequencing primers: 5′ GACCCCTGAAGATTTGGACATGG
Gene/Insert 2
  Gene/Insert name: RagC
  Species: H. sapiens (human)
  Mutation: L91P
  Entrez Gene: RRAGC (a.k.a. GTR2, RAGC, TIB929)
  Promoter: T7
  Cloning method: Unknown
  Sequencing primers: 5′ TTGTACACGGCCGCATAATCG
Terms and licenses: Academic/Nonprofit Terms; Industry Terms: Not Available to Industry
How to cite: pK RagA-RagC(L91P) was a gift from David Sabatini & Kuang Shen (Addgene plasmid # 99707 ; http://n2t.net/addgene:99707 ; RRID:Addgene_99707)
